>Addgene plasmid #89881 | pET21-Flavidin | addgene full sequence | sequence record 177281 | Addgene NGS Result
TACCTACAGCGTGAGCTATGAGAAAGCGCCACGCTTCCCGAAGGGAGAAAGGCGGACAGGTATCCGGTAA
GCGGCAGGGTCGGAACAGGAGAGCGCACGAGGGAGCTTCCAGGGGGAAACGCCTGGTATCTTTATAGTCC
TGTCGGGTTTCGCCACCTCTGACTTGAGCGTCGATTTTTGTGATGCTCGTCAGGGGGGCGGAGCCTATGG
AAAAACGCCAGCAACGCGGCCTTTTTACGGTTCCTGGCCTTTTGCTGGCCTTTTGCTCACATGTTCTTTC
CTGCGTTATCCCCTGATTCTGTGGATAACCGTATTACCGCCTTTGAGTGAGCTGATACCGCTCGCCGCAG
CCGAACGACCGAGCGCAGCGAGTCAGTGAGCGAGGAAGCGGAAGAGCGCCTGATGCGGTATTTTCTCCTT
ACGCATCTGTGCGGTATTTCACACCGCAATGGTGCACTCTCAGTACAATCTGCTCTGATGCCGCATAGTT
AAGCCAGTATACACTCCGCTATCGCTACGTGACTGGGTCATGGCTGCGCCCCGACACCCGCCAACACCCG
CTGACGCGCCCTGACGGGCTTGTCTGCTCCCGGCATCCGCTTACAGACAAGCTGTGACCGTCTCCGGGAG
CTGCATGTGTCAGAGGTTTTCACCGTCATCACCGAAACGCGCGAGGCAGCTGCGGTAAAGCTCATCAGCG
TGGTCGTGAAGCGATTCACAGATGTCTGCCTGTTCATCCGCGTCCAGCTCGTTGAGTTTCTCCAGAAGCG
TTAATGTCTGGCTTCTGATAAAGCGGGCCATGTTAAGGGCGGTTTTTTCCTGTTTGGTCACTGATGCCTC
CGTGTAAGGGGGATTTCTGTTCATGGGGGTAATGATACCGATGAAACGAGAGAGGATGCTCACGATACGG
GTTACTGATGATGAACATGCCCGGTTACTGGAACGTTGTGAGGGTAAACAACTGGCGGTATGGATGCGGC
GGGACCAGAGAAAAATCACTCAGGGTCAATGCCAGCGCTTCGTTAATACAGATGTAGGTGTTCCACAGGG
TAGCCAGCAGCATCCTGCGATGCAGATCCGGAACATAATGGTGCAGGGCGCTGACTTCCGCGTTTCCAGA
CTTTACGAAACACGGAAACCGAAGACCATTCATGTTGTTGCTCAGGTCGCAGACGTTTTGCAGCAGCAGT
CGCTTCACGTTCGCTCGCGTATCGGTGATTCATTCTGCTAACCAGTAAGGCAACCCCGCCAGCCTAGCCG
GGTCCTCAACGACAGGAGCACGATCATGCGCACCCGTGGGGCCGCCATGCCGGCGATAATGGCCTGCTTC
TCGCCGAAACGTTTGGTGGCGGGACCAGTGACGAAGGCTTGAGCGAGGGCGTGCAAGATTCCGAATACCG
CAAGCGACAGGCCGATCATCGTCGCGCTCCAGCGAAAGCGGTCCTCGCCGAAAATGACCCAGAGCGCTGC
CGGCACCTGTCCTACGAGTTGCATGATAAAGAAGACAGTCATAAGTGCGGCGACGATAGTCATGCCCCGC
GCCCACCGGAAGGAGCTGACTGGGTTGAAGGCTCTCAAGGGCATCGGTCGAGATCCCGGTGCCTAATGAG
TGAGCTAACTTACATTAATTGCGTTGCGCTCACTGCCCGCTTTCCAGTCGGGAAACCTGTCGTGCCAGCT
GCATTAATGAATCGGCCAACGCGCGGGGAGAGGCGGTTTGCGTATTGGGCGCCAGGGTGGTTTTTCTTTT
CACCAGTGAGACGGGCAACAGCTGATTGCCCTTCACCGCCTGGCCCTGAGAGAGTTGCAGCAAGCGGTCC
ACGCTGGTTTGCCCCAGCAGGCGAAAATCCTGTTTGATGGTGGTTAACGGCGGGATATAACATGAGCTGT
CTTCGGTATCGTCGTATCCCACTACCGAGATATCCGCACCAACGCGCAGCCCGGACTCGGTAATGGCGCG
CATTGCGCCCAGCGCCATCTGATCGTTGGCAACCAGCATCGCAGTGGGAACGATGCCCTCATTCAGCATT
TGCATGGTTTGTTGAAAACCGGACATGGCACTCCAGTCGCCTTCCCGTTCCGCTATCGGCTGAATTTGAT
TGCGAGTGAGATATTTATGCCAGCCAACCAGACGCAGACGCGCCGAGACAGAACTTAATGGGCCCGCTAA
CAGCGCGATTTGCTGGTGACCCAATGCGACCAGATGCTCCACGCCCAGTCGCGTACCGTCTTCATGGGAG
AAAATAATACTGTTGATGGGTGTCTGGTCAGAGACATCAAGAAATAACGCCGGAACATTAGTGCAGGCAG
CTTCCACAGCAATGGCATCCTGGTCATCCAGCGGATAGTTAATGATCAGCCCACTGACGCGTTGCGCGAG
AAGATTGTGCACCGCCGCTTTACAGGCTTCGACGCCGCTTCGTTCTACCATCGACACCACCACGCTGGCA
CCCAGTTGATCGGCGCGAGATTTAATCGCCGCGACAATTTGCGACGGCGCGTGCAGGGCCAGACTGGAGG
TGGCAACGCCAATCAGCAACGACTGTTTGCCCGCCAGTTGTTGTGCCACGCGGTTGGGAATGTAATTCAG
CTCCGCCATCGCCGCTTCCACTTTTTCCCGCGTTTTCGCAGAAACGTGGCTGGCCTGGTTCACCACGCGG
GAAACGGTCTGATAAGAGACACCGGCATACTCTGCGACATCGTATAACGTTACTGGTTTCACATTCACCA
CCCTGAATTGACTCTCTTCCGGGCGCTATCATGCCATACCGCGAAAGGTTTTGCGCCATTCGATGGTGTC
CGGGATCTCGACGCTCTCCCTTATGCGACTCCTGCATTAGGAAGCAGCCCAGTAGTAGGTTGAGGCCGTT
GAGCACCGCCGCCGCAAGGAATGGTGCATGCAAGGAGATGGCGCCCAACAGTCCCCCGGCCACGGGGCCT
GCCACCATACCCACGCCGAAACAAGCGCTCATGAGCCCGAAGTGGCGAGCCCGATCTTCCCCATCGGTGA
TGTCGGCGATATAGGCGCCAGCAACCGCACCTGTGGCGCCGGTGATGCCGGCCACGATGCGTCCGGCGTA
GAGGATCGAGATCTCGATCCCGCGAAATTAATACGACTCACTATAGGGGAATTGTGAGCGGATAACAATT
CCCCTCTAGAAATAATTTTGTTTAACTTTAAGAAGGAGATATACATATGGCTGAAGCTGGTATCACCGGC
ACCTGGTACAACCAGCTGGGATCCACCTTCATCGTTACCGCTGGTGCTGACGGTGCTCTGACCGGTACCT
ACGAATCCGCTGTTGGTAACGCTGAATCTAGATACGTTCTGACCGGTCGTTACGACTCCGCTCCGGCTAC
CGACGGTTCCGGAACCGCTCTGGGTTGGACCGTTGCTTGGCGCAACAACTACCGTAACGCTCACTCCGCT
ACCACCTGGTCTGGCCAGTACGTTGGTGGTGCTGAAGCTCGTATCAACACCCAGTGGTTGTTGACCTCCG
GCACCACCGAAGCTAACGCGTGGCGATCCACCCTGGTTGGTCACGACACCTTCACCCGTGTTCGTCCGTC
CGCTGCTTCCGAAGAGGAAGAGGAAGAGTAATAAAAGCTTGCGGCCGCACTCGAGCACCACCACCACCAC
CACTGAGATCCGGCTGCTAACAAAGCCCGAAAGGAAGCTGAGTTGGCTGCTGCCACCGCTGAGCAATAAC
TAGCATAACCCCTTGGGGCCTCTAAACGGGTCTTGAGGGGTTTTTTGCTGAAAGGAGGAACTATATCCGG
ATTGGCGAATGGG
[124 nt withheld, positions 3794-3917]
C
[91 nt withheld, positions 3919-4009]
A
[49 nt withheld, positions 4011-4059]
CCTTTGACGTTGGAGTCCACGTTCTTT
[37 nt withheld, positions 4087-4123]
ACCCTATCTCGGTCTATTCTTTTGATTTATAAGGGATTTTGCCGATTTCGGCCTATTGGTTAAAAAATGA
GCTGATTTAACAAAAATTTAACGCGAATTTTAACAAAATATTAACGCTTACAATTTAGGTGGCACTTTTC
GGGGAAATGTGCGCGGAACCCCTATTTGTTTATTTTTCTAAATACATTCAAATATGTATCCGCTCATGAG
ACAATAACCCTGATAAATGCTTCAATAATATTGAAAAAGGAAGAGTATGAGTATTCAACATTTCCGTGTC
GCCCTTATTCCCTTTTTTGCGGCATTTTGCCTTCCTGTTTTTGCTCACCCAGAAACGCTGGTGAAAGTAA
AAGATGCTGAAGATCAGTTGGGTGCACGAGTGGGTTACATCGAACTGGATCTCAACAGCGGTAAGATCCT
TGAGAGTTTTCGCCCCGAAGAACGTTTTCCAATGATGAGCACTTTTAAAGTTCTGCTATGTGGCGCGGTA
TTATCCCGTATTGACGCCGGGCAAGAGCAACTCGGTCGCCGCATACACTATTCTCAGAATGACTTGGTTG
AGTACTCACCAGTCACAGAAAAGCATCTTACGGATGGCATGACAGTAAGAGAATTATGCAGTGCTGCCAT
AACCATGAGTGATAACACTGCGGCCAACTTACTTCTGACAACGATCGGAGGACCGAAGGAGCTAACCGCT
TTTTTGCACAACATGGGGGATCATGTAACTCGCCTTGATCGTTGGGAACCGGAGCTGAATGAAGCCATAC
CAAACGACGAGCGTGACACCACGATGCCTGCAGCAATGGCAACAACGTTGCGCAAACTATTAACTGGCGA
ACTACTTACTCTAGCTTCCCGGCAACAATTAATAGACTGGATGGAGGCGGATAAAGTTGCAGGACCACTT
CTGCGCTCGGCCCTTCCGGCTGGCTGGTTTATTGCTGATAAATCTGGAGCCGGTGAGCGTGGGTCTCGCG
GTATCATTGCAGCACTGGGGCCAGATGGTAAGCCCTCCCGTATCGTAGTTATCTACACGACGGGGAGTCA
GGCAACTATGGATGAACGAAATAGACAGATCGCTGAGATAGGTGCCTCACTGATTAAGCATTGGTAACTG
TCAGACCAAGTTTACTCATATATACTTTAGATTGATTTAAAACTTCATTTTTAATTTAAAAGGATCTAGG
TGAAGATCCTTTTTGATAATCTCATGACCAAAATCCCTTAACGTGAGTTTTCGTTCCACTGAGCGTCAGA
CCCCGTAGAAAAGATCAAAGGATCTTCTTGAGATCCTTTTTTTCTGCGCGTAATCTGCTGCTTGCAAACA
AAAAAACCACCGCTACCAGCGGTGGTTTGTTTGCCGGATCAAGAGCTACCAACTCTTTTTCCGAAGGTAA
CTGGCTTCAGCAGAGCGCAGATACCAAATACTGTCCTTCTAGTGTAGCCGTAGTTAGGCCACCACTTCAA
GAACTCTGTAGCACCGCCTACATACCTCGCTCTGCTAATCCTGTTACCAGTGGCTGCTGCCAGTGGCGAT
AAGTCGTGTCTTACCGGGTTGGACTCAAGACGATAGTTACCGGATAAGGCGCAGCGGTCGGGCTGAACGG
GGGGTTCGTGCACACAGCCCAGCTTGGAGCGAACGACCTACACCGAACTGAGA
Features (pLannotate 1.2.2; 19 found; start..end, strand, type, name):
    399..538     -  misc_feature   bom: basis of mobility region from pBR322
    640..831     -  CDS            rop: Rop protein, which maintains plasmids at low copy number; rop
    848..1228    +  CDS            YPB1_ECOLX: Protein predicted: Swiss-Prot protein existence level 4. From Escherichia coli.
   1300..1591    -  CDS            TcR (fragment): tetracycline efflux protein; tet; confers resistance to tetracycline
   1606..1627    -  protein_bind   CAP binding site: CAP binding activates transcription in the presence of cAMP. E. coli catabolite activator protein
   1640..2722    -  CDS            lacI: lac repressor; lacI; The lac repressor binds to the lac operator to inhibit transcription in E. coli. This inhibition can be relieved by adding lactose or isopropyl-β-D-thiogalactopyranoside (IPTG).
   2723..2800    -  promoter       lacI promoter: lacI
   2808..3087    -  CDS            TcR (fragment): tetracycline efflux protein; tet; confers resistance to tetracycline
   3109..3127    +  promoter       T7 promoter: promoter for bacteriophage T7 RNA polymerase
   3128..3152    +  protein_bind   lac operator: The lac repressor binds to the lac operator to inhibit transcription in E. coli. This inhibition can be relieved by adding lactose or isopropyl-β-D-thiogalactopyranoside (IPTG). lac repressor encoded by lacI
   3167..3189    +  RBS            RBS: efficient ribosome binding site from bacteriophage T7 gene 10 (Olins and Rangwala, 1989)
   3200..3580    +  CDS            SAV_STRAV (fragment): Experimental evidence at protein level: Swiss-Prot protein existence level 1. The biological function of streptavidin is not known. Forms a strong non-covalent specific complex with biotin (one molecule of biotin per subunit of streptavidin). From Streptomyces avidinii.
   3626..3643    +  CDS            9xHis (fragment): 9xHis affinity tag
   3653..3702    +  CDS            SET1 (fragment): solubility-enhancement tag derived from T7 phage gene 10B
   3710..3757    +  terminator     T7 terminator: transcription terminator for bacteriophage T7 RNA polymerase
   3794..4222    +  rep_origin     f1 ori (sequence partly withheld): f1 bacteriophage origin of replication; arrow indicates direction of (+) strand synthesis
   4275..4379    +  promoter       AmpR promoter: bla
   4380..5240    +  CDS            AmpR: β-lactamase; bla; confers resistance to ampicillin, carbenicillin, and related antibiotics
   5411..213     +  rep_origin     ori (across the origin): high-copy-number ColE1/pMB1/pBR322/pUC origin of replication
