[The description below was written by a language model from this plasmid's Addgene catalogue record and pLannotate feature annotations shown in this document.]
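Description:
pET21-Flavidin is a bacterial expression plasmid built on the Novagen pET21 backbone. It encodes Flavidin, an engineered "fluorophore-friendly" streptavidin. It replicates from a pBR322/ColE1-type origin. The rop gene and bom region are retained, which fits the low copy number given in the catalogue entry. Selection is by ampicillin through the β-lactamase gene, and an f1 phage origin is also present. The catalogue gives a total size of about 5.8 kb, close to the 5,786 nt of the sequenced record.

The insert of roughly 400 bp is a core streptavidin coding sequence, which the feature table matches to the Streptomyces avidinii protein even though the catalogue species field lists E. coli. It carries four lysine-to-arginine substitutions (K80R, K121R, K132R, K134R) and a C-terminal six-glutamate tag. Residue numbering follows the original full-length streptavidin sequence, in which the core form spans residues 13 to 139.

Expression is driven by a T7 promoter with an adjacent lac operator and the T7 gene 10 ribosome binding site, and ends at the T7 terminator. The plasmid-borne lacI gene supplies the repressor, so transcription is IPTG-inducible in hosts that provide T7 RNA polymerase, such as BL21(DE3). The vector's His-tag sequence is annotated downstream of the streptavidin region. However, the catalogue lists only the glutamate tag, so the His tag is probably not part of the translated product; the record does not say so explicitly.

According to the stated purpose, the protein gives improved fluorescent brightness and keeps unimpaired biotin binding after dye labelling. This makes the plasmid a source of recombinant streptavidin for preparing fluorescent conjugates.
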