Addgene plasmid #89881: pET21-Flavidin
Purpose: Fluorophore-friendly streptavidin that can improve fluorescent brightness and has unimpaired biotin binding after dye labeling
Depositing lab: Mark Howarth. Depositing organization: University of Oxford. Publication: Amine Landscaping to Maximize Protein-Dye Fluorescence and Ultrastable Protein-Ligand Interaction. Jacobsen MT, Fairhead M, Fogelstrand P, Howarth M. Cell Chem Biol. 2017 Jul 17. pii: S2451-9456(17)30229-5. doi: 10.1016/j.chembiol.2017.06.015. PubMed 28757182.
Backbone
  Vector backbone: pET21
  Backbone manufacturer: Novagen
  Backbone size w/o insert (bp): 5400
  Total vector size (bp): 5802
  Vector type: Bacterial Expression
Growth in bacteria
  Bacterial resistance: Ampicillin, 100 μg/mL
  Growth temperature: 37°C
  Growth strain: DH5alpha
  Growth instructions: Dh5alpha for propagation of plasmid. Bl21[DE3] or similar for protein expression.
  Copy number: Low Copy
Gene/Insert
  Gene/Insert name: Streptavidin-K80R-K121R-K132R-K134R-Glutamate_Tag (alt names: SAe-K80R-K121R-K132R-K134R; Flavidin)
  Species: E. coli
  Insert size (bp): 402
  Mutation: K80R, K121R, K132R, K134R
  Tag / fusion protein: 6 glutamate tag (C terminal on insert)
  Cloning method: Unknown
  Sequencing primers: 5′ T7F; 3′ T7R
Terms and licenses: Academic/Nonprofit Terms; Industry Terms: Not Available to Industry
Depositor comments: The residue numbering is based 1986 paper from Charles Cantor: https://www.ncbi.nlm.nih.gov/pmc/articles/PMC339579 (see Figure 3) In the original sequence, there is a signal peptide and N-terminal sequence that are proteolytically processed. Thus, the most common version is Core Streptavidin, which starts at residue 13 and ends at residue 139, as shown here: http://www.jbc.org/content/270/47/28204.long (see Figure 1)
How to cite: pET21-Flavidin was a gift from Mark Howarth (Addgene plasmid # 89881 ; http://n2t.net/addgene:89881 ; RRID:Addgene_89881)
