>Addgene plasmid #89881 | pET21-Flavidin | depositor partial sequence | sequence record 174138 | T7F
NNNNNNNNNNNNNNNTTCCCCTCTANANTAATTTTGTTTAACTTTAAGAAGGAGATATACATATGGCTGA
AGCTGGTATCACCGGCACCTGGTACAACCAGCTGGGATCCACCTTCATCGTTACCGCTGGTGCTGACGGT
GCTCTGACCGGTACCTACGAATCCGCTGTTGGTAACGCTGAATCTAGATACGTTCTGACCGGTCGTTACG
ACTCCGCTCCGGCTACCGACGGTTCCGGAACCGCTCTGGGTTGGACCGTTGCTTGGCGCAACAACTACCG
TAACGCTCACTCCGCTACCACCTGGTCTGGCCAGTACGTTGGTGGTGCTGAAGCTCGTATCAACACCCAG
TGGTTGTTGACCTCCGGCACCACCGAAGCTAACGCGTGGCGATCCACCCTGGTTGGTCACGACACCTTCA
CCCGTGTTCGTCCGTCCGCTGCTTCCGAAGAGGAAGAGGAAGAGTAATAAAAGCTTGCGGCCGCACTCGA
GCACCACCACCACCACCACTGAGATCCGGCTGCTAACAAAGCCCGAAAGGAAGCTGAGTTGGCTGCTGCC
ACCGCTGAGCAATAACTAGCATAACCCCTTGGGGCCTCTAAACGGGTCTTGAGGGGTTTNTTGCTGAAAG
GAGGAACTATATCCGGATTGGCGAANGGGACGCGCCCTGTAGCGGCGCATTAAGCGCGGCGTGTGTGGNG
GTTACGCTCAACGTGATNGCTTCNATTGCCATCACCCTANNNCCCNCTTTTTCGCNTTCTTCCCTTCCTT
TCTCGCCTTTTTNTNNNNTTTTNCGNCANNTTCTAATCTTNNGTTANNTNNTTNTTATTNNTGCTNAATT
NACCNCGNCTCCAANATTTTNTTTTGNNATTGGTTNATNTTTTGTNNNNTNNTTNNNTNNNTNTTTNTAT
CCTTTTNNNNNTTNTTTNNTTNTTNNNAATATNNNNTNTNNCNNNTGTNNNNNNNNCTTTCTNNNNAGTT
TNNNTNNNTNNNTNTNNACATNNNNNNNTTNN
